>Addgene plasmid #142199 | TFORF0918 | addgene full sequence | sequence record 397690 | Addgene NGS Result
TTAATGTAGTCTTATGCAATACTCTTGTAGTCTTGCAACATGGTAACGATGAGTTAGCAACATGCCTTAC
AAGGAGAGAAAAAGCACCGTGCATGCCGATTGGTGGAAGTAAGGTGGTACGATCGTGCCTTATTAGGAAG
GCAACAGACGGGTCTGACATGGATTGGACGAACCACTGAATTGCCGCATTGCAGAGATATTGTATTTAAG
TGCCTAGCTCGATACATAAACGGGTCTCTCTGGTTAGACCAGATCTGAGCCTGGGAGCTCTCTGGCTAAC
TAGGGAACCCACTGCTTAAGCCTCAATAAAGCTTGCCTTGAGTGCTTCAAGTAGTGTGTGCCCGTCTGTT
GTGTGACTCTGGTAACTAGAGATCCCTCAGACCCTTTTAGTCAGTGTGGAAAATCTCTAGCAGTGGCGCC
CGAACAGGGACTTGAAAGCGAAAGGGAAACCAGAGGAGCTCTCTCGACGCAGGACTCGGCTTGCTGAAGC
GCGCACGGCAAGAGGCGAGGGGCGGCGACTGGTGAGTACGCCAAAAATTTTGACTAGCGGAGGCTAGAAG
GAGAGAGATGGGTGCGAGAGCGTCAGTATTAAGCGGGGGAGAATTAGATCGCGATGGGAAAAAATTCGGT
TAAGGCCAGGGGGAAAGAAAAAATATAAATTAAAACATATAGTATGGGCAAGCAGGGAGCTAGAACGATT
CGCAGTTAATCCTGGCCTGTTAGAAACATCAGAAGGCTGTAGACAAATACTGGGACAGCTACAACCATCC
CTTCAGACAGGATCAGAAGAACTTAGATCATTATATAATACAGTAGCAACCCTCTATTGTGTGCATCAAA
GGATAGAGATAAAAGACACCAAGGAAGCTTTAGACAAGATAGAGGAAGAGCAAAACAAAAGTAAGACCAC
CGCACAGCAAGCGGCCGCTGATCTTCAGACCTGGAGGAGGAGATATGAGGGACAATTGGAGAAGTGAATT
ATATAAATATAAAGTAGTAAAAATTGAACCATTAGGAGTAGCACCCACCAAGGCAAAGAGAAGAGTGGTG
CAGAGAGAAAAAAGAGCAGTGGGAATAGGAGCTTTGTTCCTTGGGTTCTTGGGAGCAGCAGGAAGCACTA
TGGGCGCAGCGTCAATGACGCTGACGGTACAGGCCAGACAATTATTGTCTGGTATAGTGCAGCAGCAGAA
CAATTTGCTGAGGGCTATTGAGGCGCAACAGCATCTGTTGCAACTCACAGTCTGGGGCATCAAGCAGCTC
CAGGCAAGAATCCTGGCTGTGGAAAGATACCTAAAGGATCAACAGCTCCTGGGGATTTGGGGTTGCTCTG
GAAAACTCATTTGCACCACTGCTGTGCCTTGGAATGCTAGTTGGAGTAATAAATCTCTGGAACAGATTTG
GAATCACACGACCTGGATGGAGTGGGACAGAGAAATTAACAATTACACAAGCTTAATACACTCCTTAATT
GAAGAATCGCAAAACCAGCAAGAAAAGAATGAACAAGAATTATTGGAATTAGATAAATGGGCAAGTTTGT
GGAATTGGTTTAACATAACAAATTGGCTGTGGTATATAAAATTATTCATAATGATAGTAGGAGGCTTGGT
AGGTTTAAGAATAGTTTTTGCTGTACTTTCTATAGTGAATAGAGTTAGGCAGGGATATTCACCATTATCG
TTTCAGACCCACCTCCCAACCCCGAGGGGACCCATGCATTGCATCTCAATTAGTCAGCAACCAGGTGTGG
AAAGTCCCCAGGCTCCCCAGCAGGCAGAAGTATGCAAAGCATGCGTCTCAATTAGTCAGCAACCATAGTC
CCGCCCCTAACTCCGCCCATCCCGCCCCTAACTCCGCCCAGTTCCGCCCATTCTCCGCCCCATGGCTGAC
TAATTTTTTTTATTTATGCAGAGGCCGAGGCCGCCTCGGCCTCTGAGCTATTCCAGAAGTAGTGAGGAGG
CTTTTTTGGAGGCCTAGGCTTTTGCAAAAAGCTTTCTAGAGGTACCACCGGAGCTTACCATGACCGAGTA
CAAGCCCACGGTGCGCCTCGCCACCCGCGACGACGTCCCCAGGGCCGTACGCACCCTCGCCGCCGCGTTC
GCCGACTACCCCGCCACGCGCCACACCGTCGATCCGGACCGCCACATCGAGCGGGTCACCGAGCTGCAAG
AACTCTTCCTCACGCGCGTCGGGCTCGACATCGGCAAGGTGTGGGTCGCGGACGACGGCGCCGCCGTGGC
GGTCTGGACCACGCCGGAGAGCGTCGAAGCGGGGGCGGTGTTCGCCGAGATCGGCCCGCGCATGGCCGAG
TTGAGCGGTTCCCGGCTGGCCGCGCAGCAACAGATGGAAGGCCTCCTGGCGCCGCACCGGCCCAAGGAGC
CCGCGTGGTTCCTGGCCACCGTCGGCGTCTCGCCCGACCACCAGGGCAAGGGTCTGGGCAGCGCCGTCGT
GCTCCCCGGAGTGGAGGCGGCCGAGCGCGCCGGGGTGCCCGCCTTCCTGGAGACCTCCGCGCCCCGCAAC
CTCCCCTTCTACGAGCGGCTCGGCTTCACCGTCACCGCCGACGTCGAGGTGCCCGAAGGACCGCGCACCT
GGTGCATGACCCGCAAGCCCGGTGCCAGTTAACGAATTCTAGATCTTGAGACAAATGGCAGTATTCATCC
ACAATTTTAAAAGAAAAGGGGGGATTGGGGGGTACAGTGCAGGGGAAAGAATAGTAGACATAATAGCAAC
AGACATACAAACTAAAGAATTACAAAAACAAATTACAAAAATTCAAAATTTTCGGGTTTATTACAGGGAC
AGCAGAGATCCACTTTGGCGCCGGCTCGAGGCCTGCAGGTGCAAAGATGGATAAAGTTTTAAACAGAGAG
GAATCTTTGCAGCTAATGGACCTTCTAGGTCTTGAAAGGAGTGGGAATTGGCTCCGGTGCCCGTCAGTGG
GCAGAGCGCACATCGCCCACAGTCCCCGAGAAGTTGGGGGGAGGGGTCGGCAATTGAACCGGTGCCTAGA
GAAGGTGGCGCGGGGTAAACTGGGAAAGTGATGTCGTGTACTGGCTCCGCCTTTTTCCCGAGGGTGGGGG
AGAACCGTATATAAGTGCAGTAGTCGCCGTGAACGTTCTTTTTCGCAACGGGTTTGCCGCCAGAACACAG
GTAAGTGCCGTGTGTGGTTCCCGCGGGCCTGGCCTCTTTACGGGTTATGGCCCTTGCGTGCCTTGAATTA
CTTCCACCTGGCTGCAGTACGTGATTCTTGATCCCGAGCTTCGGGTTGGAAGTGGGTGGGAGAGTTCGAG
GCCTTGCGCTTAAGGAGCCCCTTCGCCTCGTGCTTGAGTTGAGGCCTGGCCTGGGCGCTGGGGCCGCCGC
GTGCGAATCTGGTGGCACCTTCGCGCCTGTCTCGCTGCTTTCGATAAGTCTCTAGCCATTTAAAATTTTT
GATGACCTGCTGCGACGCTTTTTTTCTGGCAAGATAGTCTTGTAAATGCGGGCCAAGATCTGCACACTGG
TATTTCGGTTTTTGGGGCCGCGGGCGGCGACGGGGCCCGTGCGTCCCAGCGCACATGTTCGGCGAGGCGG
GGCCTGCGAGCGCGGCCACCGAGAATCGGACGGGGGTAGTCTCAAGCTGGCCGGCCTGCTCTGGTGCCTG
GCCTCGCGCCGCCGTGTATCGCCCCGCCCTGGGCGGCAAGGCTGGCCCGGTCGGCACCAGTTGCGTGAGC
GGAAAGATGGCCGCTTCCCGGCCCTGCTGCAGGGAGCTCAAAATGGAGGACGCGGCGCTCGGGAGAGCGG
GCGGGTGAGTCACCCACACAAAGGAAAAGGGCCTTTCCGTCCTCAGCCGTCGCTTCATGTGACTCCACGG
AGTACCGGGCGCCGTCCAGGCACCTCGATTAGTTCTCGAGCTTTTGGAGTACGTCGTCTTTAGGTTGGGG
GGAGGGGTTTTATGCGATGGAGTTTCCCCACACTGAGTGGGTGGAGACTGAAGTTAGGCCAGCTTGGCAC
TTGATGTAATTCTCCTTGGAATTTGCCCTTTTTGAGTTTGGATCTTGGTTCATTCTCAAGCCTCAGACAG
TGGTTCAAAGTTTTTTTCTTCCATTTCAGGTGTCGTGAGGCTAGCACCGCCACCATGAGTGGCCTCGGGG
ACAGTTCATCCGACCCTGCTAACCCAGACTCACATAAGAGGAAAGGATCGCCATGTGACACACTGGCATC
AAGCACGGAAAAGAGGCGCAGGGAGCAAGAAAATAAATATTTAGAAGAACTAGCTGAGTTACTGTCTGCC
AACATTAGTGACATTGACAGCTTGAGTGTAAAACCAGACAAATGCAAGATTTTGAAGAAAACAGTCGATC
AGATACAGCTAATGAAGAGAATGGAACAAGAGAAATCAACAACTGATGACGATGTACAGAAATCAGACAT
CTCATCAAGTAGTCAAGGAGTGATAGAAAAGGAATCCTTGGGACCTCTTCTTTTGGAGGCTTTGGATGGA
TTTTTCTTTGTTGTGAACTGTGAAGGGAGAATTGTATTTGTGTCAGAGAATGTAACCAGCTACTTAGGTT
ACAATCAGGAGGAATTAATGAATACGAGCGTCTACAGCATACTGCACGTGGGGGATCATGCAGAATTTGT
GAAGAATCTGCTACCAAAATCACTAGTAAATGGAGTTCCTTGGCCTCAAGAGGCAACACGACGAAATAGC
CATACCTTTAACTGCAGGATGCTAATTCACCCTCCAGATGAGCCAGGGACCGAGAACCAAGAAGCTTGCC
AGCGTTATGAAGTAATGCAGTGTTTCACTGTGTCACAGCCAAAATCAATTCAAGAGGATGGAGAAGATTT
CCAGTCATGTCTGATTTGTATTGCACGGCGATTACCTCGGCCTCCAGCTATTACGGGTGTAGAATCCTTT
ATGACCAAGCAAGATACTACAGGTAAAATCATCTCTATTGATACTAGTTCCCTGAGAGCTGCTGGCAGAA
CTGGTTGGGAAGATTTAGTGAGGAAGTGCATTTATGCTTTTTTCCAACCTCAGGGCAGAGAACCATCTTA
TGCCAGACAGCTGTTCCAAGAAGTGATGACTCGTGGCACTGCCTCCAGCCCCTCCTATAGATTCATATTG
AATGATGGGACAATGCTTAGCGCCCACACCAAGTGTAAACTTTGCTACCCTCAAAGTCCAGACATGCAAC
CTTTCATCATGGGAATTCATATCATCGACAGGGAGCACAGTGGGCTTTCTCCTCAAGATGACACTAATTC
TGGAATGTCAATTCCCCGAGTAAATCCCTCGGTCAATCCTAGTATCTCTCCAGCTCATGGTGTGGCTCGT
TCATCCACATTGCCACCATCCAACAGCAACATGGTATCCACCAGAATAAACCGCCAGCAGAGCTCAGACC
TTCATAGCAGCAGTCATAGTAATTCTAGCAACAGCCAAGGAAGTTTCGGATGCTCACCCGGAAGTCAGAT
TGTAGCCAATGTTGCCTTAAACCAAGGACAGGCCAGTTCACAGAGCAGTAATCCCTCTTTAAACCTCAAT
AATTCTCCTATGGAAGGTACAGGAATATCCCTAGCACAGTTCATGTCTCCAAGGAGACAGGTTACTTCTG
GATTGGCAACAAGGCCCAGGATGCCAAACAATTCCTTTCCTCCTAATATTTCGACATTAAGCTCTCCCGT
TGGCATGACAAGTAGTGCCTGTAATAATAATAACCGATCTTATTCAAACATCCCAGTAACATCTTTACAG
GGTATGAATGAAGGACCCAATAACTCCGTTGGCTTCTCTGCCAGTTCTCCAGTCCTCAGGCAGATGAGCT
CACAGAATTCACCTAGCAGATTAAATATACAACCAGCAAAAGCTGAGTCCAAAGATAACAAAGAGATTGC
CTCAATTTTAAATGAAATGATTCAATCTGACAACAGCTCTAGTGATGGCAAACCTCTGGATTCAGGGCTT
CTGCATAACAATGACAGACTTTCAGATGGAGACAGTAAATACTCTCAAACCAGTCACAAACTAGTGCAGC
TTTTGACAACAACTGCCGAACAGCAGTTACGGCATGCTGATATAGACACAAGCTGCAAAGATGTCCTGTC
TTGCACAGGCACTTCCAACTCTGCCTCTGCTAACTCTTCAGGAGGTTCTTGTCCCTCTTCTCATAGCTCA
TTGACAGAACGGCATAAAATTCTACACCGGCTCTTACAGGAGGGTAGCCCCTCAGATATCACCACTTTGT
CTGTCGAGCCTGATAAAAAGGACAGTGCATCTACTTCTGTGTCAGTGACTGGACAGGTACAAGGAAACTC
CAGTATAAAACTAGAACTGGATGCTTCAAAGAAAAAAGAATCAAAAGACCATCAGCTCCTACGCTATCTT
TTAGATAAAGATGAGAAAGATTTAAGATCAACTCCAAACCTGAGCCTGGATGATGTAAAGGTGAAAGTGG
AAAAGAAAGAACAGATGGATCCATGTAATACAAACCCAACCCCAATGACCAAACCCACTCCTGAGGAAAT
AAAACTGGAGGCCCAGAGCCAGTTTACAGCTGACCTTGACCAGTTTGATCAGTTACTGCCCACGCTGGAG
AAGGCAGCACAGTTGCCAGGCTTATGTGAGACAGACAGGATGGATGGTGCGGTCACCAGTGTAACCATCA
AATCGGAGATCCTGCCAGCTTCACTTCAGTCCGCCACTGCCAGACCCACTTCCAGGCTAAATAGATTACC
TGAGCTGGAATTGGAAGCAATTGATAACCAATTTGGACAACCAGGAACAGGCGATCAGATTCCATGGACA
AATAATACAGTGACAGCTATAAATCAGAGTAAATCAGAAGACCAGTGTATTAGCTCACAATTAGATGAGC
TTCTCTGTCCACCCACAACAGTAGAAGGGAGAAATGATGAGAAGGCTCTTCTTGAACAGCTGGTATCCTT
CCTTAGTGGCAAAGATGAAACTGAGCTAGCTGAACTAGACAGAGCTCTGGGAATTGACAAACTTGTTCAG
GGGGGTGGATTAGATGTATTATCAGAGAGATTTCCACCACAACAAGCAACGCCACCTTTGATCATGGAAG
AAAGACCCAACCTTTATTCCCAGCCTTACTCTTCTCCTTCTCCTACTGCCAATCTCCCTAGCCCTTTCCA
AGGCATGGTCAGGCAAAAACCTTCACTGGGGACGATGCCTGTTCAAGTAACACCTCCCCGAGGTGCTTTT
TCACCTGGCATGGGCATGCAGCCCAGGCAAACTCTAAACAGACCTCCGGCTGCACCTAACCAGCTTCGAC
TTCAACTACAGCAGCGATTACAGGGACAACAGCAGTTGATACACCAAAATCGGCAAGCTATCTTAAACCA
GTTTGCAGCAACTGCTCCTGTTGGCATCAATATGAGATCAGGCATGCAACAGCAAATTACACCTCAGCCA
CCCCTGAATGCTCAAATGTTGGCACAACGTCAGCGGGAACTGTACAGTCAACAGCACCGACAGAGGCAGC
TAATACAGCAGCAAAGAGCCATGCTTATGAGGCAGCAAAGCTTTGGGAACAACCTCCCTCCCTCATCTGG
ACTACCAGTTCAAATGGGGAACCCCCGTCTTCCTCAGGGTGCTCCACAGCAATTCCCCTATCCACCAAAC
TATGGTACAAATCCAGGAACCCCACCTGCTTCTACCAGCCCGTTTTCACAACTAGCAGCAAATCCTGAAG
CATCCTTGGCCAACCGCAACAGCATGGTGAGCAGAGGCATGACAGGAAACATAGGAGGACAGTTTGGCAC
TGGAATCAATCCTCAGATGCAGCAGAATGTCTTCCAGTATCCAGGAGCAGGAATGGTTCCCCAAGGTGAG
GCCAACTTTGCTCCATCTCTAAGCCCTGGGAGCTCCATGGTGCCGATGCCAATCCCTCCTCCTCAGAGTT
CTCTTCTCCAGCAAACTCCACCTGCCTCCGGGTATCAGTCACCAGACATGAAGGCCTGGCAGCAAGGAGC
GATAGGAAACAACAATGTGTTCAGTCAAGCTGTCCAGAACCAGCCCACGCCTGCACAGCCAGGAGTATAC
AACAACATGAGCATCACCGTTTCCATGGCAGGTGGAAATACGAATGTTCAGAACATGAACCCAATGATGG
CCCAGATGCAGATGAGCTCTTTGCAGATGCCAGGAATGAACACTGTGTGCCCTGAGCAGATAAATGATCC
CGCACTGAGACACACAGGCCTCTACTGCAACCAGCTCTCATCCACTGACCTTCTCAAAACAGAAGCAGAT
GGAACCCAGGACAAGAAGACAGAAGAGTTCTTCTCTGTGGTGACTACAGACTAGTAATGAACTAGTCCGT
AACTTGAAAGTATTTCGATTTCTTGGCTTTATATATCTTGTGGAAAGGACGAGGAGATAGGACGCTTCTA
AGAGGGACGCGTTAAGTCGACAATCAACCTCTGGATTACAAAATTTGTGAAAGATTGACTGGTATTCTTA
ACTATGTTGCTCCTTTTACGCTATGTGGATACGCTGCTTTAATGCCTTTGTATCATGCTATTGCTTCCCG
TATGGCTTTCATTTTCTCCTCCTTGTATAAATCCTGGTTGCTGTCTCTTTATGAGGAGTTGTGGCCCGTT
GTCAGGCAACGTGGCGTGGTGTGCACTGTGTTTGCTGACGCAACCCCCACTGGTTGGGGCATTGCCACCA
CCTGTCAGCTCCTTTCCGGGACTTTCGCTTTCCCCCTCCCTATTGCCACGGCGGAACTCATCGCCGCCTG
CCTTGCCCGCTGCTGGACAGGGGCTCGGCTGTTGGGCACTGACAATTCCGTGGTGTTGTCGGGGAAATCA
TCGTCCTTTCCTTGGCTGCTCGCCTGTGTTGCCACCTGGATTCTGCGCGGGACGTCCTTCTGCTACGTCC
CTTCGGCCCTCAATCCAGCGGACCTTCCTTCCCGCGGCCTGCTGCCGGCTCTGCGGCCTCTTCCGCGTCT
TCGCCTTCGCCCTCAGACGAGTCGGATCTCCCTTTGGGCCGCCTCCCCGCGTCGACTTTAAGACCAATGA
CTTACAAGGCAGCTGTAGATCTTAGCCACTTTTTAAAAGAAAAGGGGGGACTGGAAGGGCTAATTCACTC
CCAACGAAGACAAGATCTGCTTTTTGCTTGTACTGGGTCTCTCTGGTTAGACCAGATCTGAGCCTGGGAG
CTCTCTGGCTAACTAGGGAACCCACTGCTTAAGCCTCAATAAAGCTTGCCTTGAGTGCTTCAAGTAGTGT
GTGCCCGTCTGTTGTGTGACTCTGGTAACTAGAGATCCCTCAGACCCTTTTAGTCAGTGTGGAAAATCTC
TAGCAGTACGTATAGTAGTTCATGTCATCTTATTATTCAGTATTTATAACTTGCAAAGAAATGAATATCA
GAGAGTGAGAGGAACTTGTTTATTGCAGCTTATAATGGTTACAAATAAAGCAATAGCATCACAAATTTCA
CAAATAAAGCATTTTTTTCACTGCATTCTAGTTGTGGTTTGTCCAAACTCATCAATGTATCTTATCATGT
CTGGCTCTAGCTATCCCGCCCCTAACTCCGCCCATCCCGCCCCTAACTCCGCCCAGTTCCGCCCATTCTC
CGCCCCATGGCTGACTAATTTTTTTTATTTATGCAGAGGCCGAGGCCGCCTCGGCCTCTGAGCTATTCCA
GAAGTAGTGAGGAGGCTTTTTTGGAGGCCTAGGGACGTACCCAATTCGCCCTATAGTGAGTCGTATTACG
CGCGCTCACTGGCCGTCGTTTTACAACGTCGTGACTGGGAAAACCCTGGCGTTACCCAACTTAATCGCCT
TGCAGCACATCCCCCTTTCGCCAGCTGGCGTAATAGCGAAGAGGCCCGCACCGATCGCCCTTCCCAACAG
TTGCGCAGCCTGAATGGCGAATGGG
[124 nt withheld, positions 9896-10019]
C
[91 nt withheld, positions 10021-10111]
A
[49 nt withheld, positions 10113-10161]
CCTTTGACGTTGGAGTCCACGTTCTTT
[37 nt withheld, positions 10189-10225]
ACCCTATCTCGGTCTATTCTTTTGATTTATAAGGGATTTTGCCGATTTCGGCCTATTGGTTAAAAAATGA
GCTGATTTAACAAAAATTTAACGCGAATTTTAACAAAATATTAACGCTTACAATTTAGGTGGCACTTTTC
GGGGAAATGTGCGCGGAACCCCTATTTGTTTATTTTTCTAAATACATTCAAATATGTATCCGCTCATGAG
ACAATAACCCTGATAAATGCTTCAATAATATTGAAAAAGGAAGAGTATGAGTATTCAACATTTCCGTGTC
GCCCTTATTCCCTTTTTTGCGGCATTTTGCCTTCCTGTTTTTGCTCACCCAGAAACGCTGGTGAAAGTAA
AAGATGCTGAAGATCAGTTGGGTGCACGAGTGGGTTACATCGAACTGGATCTCAACAGCGGTAAGATCCT
TGAGAGTTTTCGCCCCGAAGAACGTTTTCCAATGATGAGCACTTTTAAAGTTCTGCTATGTGGCGCGGTA
TTATCCCGTATTGACGCCGGGCAAGAGCAACTCGGTCGCCGCATACACTATTCTCAGAATGACTTGGTTG
AGTACTCACCAGTCACAGAAAAGCATCTTACGGATGGCATGACAGTAAGAGAATTATGCAGTGCTGCCAT
AACCATGAGTGATAACACTGCGGCCAACTTACTTCTGACAACGATCGGAGGACCGAAGGAGCTAACCGCT
TTTTTGCACAACATGGGGGATCATGTAACTCGCCTTGATCGTTGGGAACCGGAGCTGAATGAAGCCATAC
CAAACGACGAGCGTGACACCACGATGCCTGTAGCAATGGCAACAACGTTGCGCAAACTATTAACTGGCGA
ACTACTTACTCTAGCTTCCCGGCAACAATTAATAGACTGGATGGAGGCGGATAAAGTTGCAGGACCACTT
CTGCGCTCGGCCCTTCCGGCTGGCTGGTTTATTGCTGATAAATCTGGAGCCGGTGAGCGTGGGTCTCGCG
GTATCATTGCAGCACTGGGGCCAGATGGTAAGCCCTCCCGTATCGTAGTTATCTACACGACGGGGAGTCA
GGCAACTATGGATGAACGAAATAGACAGATCGCTGAGATAGGTGCCTCACTGATTAAGCATTGGTAACTG
TCAGACCAAGTTTACTCATATATACTTTAGATTGATTTAAAACTTCATTTTTAATTTAAAAGGATCTAGG
TGAAGATCCTTTTTGATAATCTCATGACCAAAATCCCTTAACGTGAGTTTTCGTTCCACTGAGCGTCAGA
CCCCGTAGAAAAGATCAAAGGATCTTCTTGAGATCCTTTTTTTCTGCGCGTAATCTGCTGCTTGCAAACA
AAAAAACCACCGCTACCAGCGGTGGTTTGTTTGCCGGATCAAGAGCTACCAACTCTTTTTCCGAAGGTAA
CTGGCTTCAGCAGAGCGCAGATACCAAATACTGTTCTTCTAGTGTAGCCGTAGTTAGGCCACCACTTCAA
GAACTCTGTAGCACCGCCTACATACCTCGCTCTGCTAATCCTGTTACCAGTGGCTGCTGCCAGTGGCGAT
AAGTCGTGTCTTACCGGGTTGGACTCAAGACGATAGTTACCGGATAAGGCGCAGCGGTCGGGCTGAACGG
GGGGTTCGTGCACACAGCCCAGCTTGGAGCGAACGACCTACACCGAACTGAGATACCTACAGCGTGAGCT
ATGAGAAAGCGCCACGCTTCCCGAAGGGAGAAAGGCGGACAGGTATCCGGTAAGCGGCAGGGTCGGAACA
GGAGAGCGCACGAGGGAGCTTCCAGGGGGAAACGCCTGGTATCTTTATAGTCCTGTCGGGTTTCGCCACC
TCTGACTTGAGCGTCGATTTTTGTGATGCTCGTCAGGGGGGCGGAGCCTATGGAAAAACGCCAGCAACGC
GGCCTTTTTACGGTTCCTGGCCTTTTGCTGGCCTTTTGCTCACATGTTCTTTCCTGCGTTATCCCCTGAT
TCTGTGGATAACCGTATTACCGCCTTTGAGTGAGCTGATACCGCTCGCCGCAGCCGAACGACCGAGCGCA
GCGAGTCAGTGAGCGAGGAAGCGGAAGAGCGCCCAATACGCAAACCGCCTCTCCCCGCGCGTTGGCCGAT
TCATTAATGCAGCTGGCACGACAGGTTTCCCGACTGGAAAGCGGGCAGTGAGCGCAACGCAATTAATGTG
AGTTAGCTCACTCATTAGGCACCCCAGGCTTTACACTTTATGCTTCCGGCTCGTATGTTGTGTGGAATTG
TGAGCGGATAACAATTTCACACAGGAAACAGCTATGACCATGATTACGCCAAGCGCGCAATTAACCCTCA
CTAAAGGGAACAAAAGCTGGAGCTGCAAGC
Features (pLannotate 1.2.2; 31 found; start..end, strand, type, name):
      5..231     +  promoter       RSV promoter: Rous sarcoma virus enhancer/promoter
    232..412     +  LTR            5' LTR (truncated): truncated 5' long terminal repeat (LTR) from HIV-1
    459..584     +  misc_feature   HIV-1 Ψ: packaging signal of human immunodeficiency virus type 1
    568..931     +  CDS            HIV-1 gag (fragment): gag protein from human immunodeficiency virus 1; gag
   1077..1310    +  misc_feature   RRE: The Rev response element (RRE) of HIV-1 allows for Rev-dependent mRNA export from the nucleus to the cytoplasm.
   1687..1713    +  CDS            Rev (fragment): human immunodeficiency virus 1 (HIV-1) Rev protein; rev; enhances nuclear export of unspliced and incompletely spliced viral mRNAs
   1720..1743    +  promoter       SV40 promoter (fragment): SV40 early promoter
   1744..1815    +  promoter       SV40 promoter (fragment): SV40 enhancer and early promoter
   1839..1974    +  rep_origin     SV40 ori: SV40 origin of replication
   2020..2616    +  CDS            PuroR (fragment): puromycin N-acetyltransferase; pac from Streptomyces; confers resistance to puromycin
   2665..2782    +  misc_feature   cPPT/CTS: central polypurine tract and central termination sequence of HIV-1
   2847..2913    +  CDS            small t antigen (fragment): SV40 (simian virus 40) small t antigen
   2920..4098    +  promoter       EF-1α promoter: strong constitutive promoter for human elongation factor EF-1α
   4115..8296    +  CDS            NCOA1: NCOA1_HUMAN - Also known as BHLHE74, SRC1. Experimental evidence at protein level: Swiss-Prot protein existence level 1. Nuclear receptor coactivator that directly binds nuclear receptors and stimulates the transcriptional activities in a hormone- dependent fashion. Involved in the coactivation of different nuclear receptors, such as for steroids (PGR, GR and ER), retinoids (RXRs), thyroid hormone (TRs) and prostanoids (PPARs). Also involved in coactivation mediated by STAT3, STAT5A, STAT5B and STAT6 transcription factors. Displays histone acetyltransferase activity toward H3 and H4; the relev
   8327..8380    +  promoter       U6 promoter (fragment): RNA polymerase III promoter for human U6 snRNA
   8422..9010    +  misc_feature   WPRE: woodchuck hepatitis virus posttranscriptional regulatory element
   9061..9080    +  misc_feature   cPPT/CTS (fragment): central polypurine tract and central termination sequence of HIV-1
   9082..9315    +  LTR            3' LTR (ΔU3): self-inactivating 3' long terminal repeat (LTR) from HIV-1
   9393..9514    +  polyA_signal   SV40 poly(A) signal: SV40 polyadenylation signal
   9554..9689    +  rep_origin     SV40 ori: SV40 origin of replication
   9710..9728    -  promoter       T7 promoter: promoter for bacteriophage T7 RNA polymerase
   9736..9891    +  CDS            lacZα (fragment): LacZα fragment of β-galactosidase; lacZ fragment
   9896..10324   +  rep_origin     f1 ori (sequence partly withheld): f1 bacteriophage origin of replication; arrow indicates direction of (+) strand synthesis
  10377..10481   +  promoter       AmpR promoter: bla
  10482..11342   +  CDS            AmpR: β-lactamase; bla; confers resistance to ampicillin, carbenicillin, and related antibiotics
  11513..12101   +  rep_origin     ori: high-copy-number ColE1/pMB1/pBR322/pUC origin of replication
  12284..12376   +  CDS            lacI (fragment): lac repressor; lacI; The lac repressor binds to the lac operator to inhibit transcription in E. coli. This inhibition can be relieved by adding lactose or isopropyl-β-D-thiogalactopyranoside (IPTG).
  12389..12410   +  protein_bind   CAP binding site: CAP binding activates transcription in the presence of cAMP. E. coli catabolite activator protein
  12425..12455   +  promoter       lac promoter: promoter for the E. coli lac operon
  12459..12481   +  protein_bind   lac operator (fragment): The lac repressor binds to the lac operator to inhibit transcription in E. coli. This inhibition can be relieved by adding lactose or isopropyl-β-D-thiogalactopyranoside (IPTG). lac repressor encoded by lacI
  12524..12542   +  promoter       T3 promoter: promoter for bacteriophage T3 RNA polymerase
