[The description below was written by a language model from this plasmid's Addgene catalogue record and pLannotate feature annotations shown in this document.]
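Description:
TFORF0918 is a third-generation, self-inactivating lentiviral expression plasmid built on the pLX_TRC317 backbone and carrying the human NCOA1 open reading frame (also known as SRC1, a nuclear receptor coactivator with histone acetyltransferase activity). It belongs to a barcoded library of transcription factor ORFs. In bacteria it is maintained through a high-copy ColE1/pUC origin and an ampicillin resistance gene. An f1 origin and remnants of a lac/lacZα cloning region flanked by T3 and T7 promoters are also present. The depositor notes that the plasmid can recombine, which is a common concern with repeated LTR sequences.

The viral genome is transcribed from an RSV promoter fused to a truncated HIV-1 5' LTR, followed by the Ψ packaging signal, a gag fragment, and the RRE for Rev-dependent nuclear export, and it ends in a ΔU3 3' LTR and an SV40 polyadenylation signal. Within this unit, an SV40 early promoter drives puromycin N-acetyltransferase for selection of transduced mammalian cells. A cPPT/CTS element, which aids nuclear import of the viral genome, sits downstream of that cassette. The EF-1α promoter then drives constitutive expression of NCOA1, and a WPRE downstream enhances transcript stability and expression. The catalogue entry describes a unique 24-bp barcode associated with each ORF, but the feature table does not annotate it, so its exact position is not given. A short U6 promoter fragment is annotated between the ORF and the WPRE. The construct is intended for overexpressing NCOA1 alone or in pooled screens, where barcode sequencing identifies which factor each cell received, as in directed differentiation studies.
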