Addgene plasmid #142199: TFORF0918
Purpose: Lentiviral vector for overexpressing transcription factor ORFs with unique 24-bp barcodes. Barcodes facilitate identification of transcription factors in pooled screens.
Depositing lab: Feng Zhang. Depositing organization: Broad Institute. Publication: A transcription factor atlas of directed differentiation. Joung J, Ma S, Tay T, Geiger-Schuller KR, Kirchgatterer PC, Verdine VK, Guo B, Arias-Garcia MA, Allen WE, Singh A, Kuksenko O, Abudayyeh OO, Gootenberg JS, Fu Z, Macrae RK, Buenrostro JD, Regev A, Zhang F. Cell. 2023 Jan 5;186(1):209-229.e26. doi: 10.1016/j.cell.2022.11.026. PubMed 36608654.
Backbone
  Vector backbone: pLX_TRC317
  Backbone manufacturer: Broad Institute Genetic Perturbation Platform
  Backbone size w/o insert (bp): 8264
  Vector type: Mammalian Expression, Lentiviral
  Selectable markers: Puromycin
Growth in bacteria
  Bacterial resistance: Ampicillin, 100 μg/mL
  Growth temperature: 37°C
  Growth strain: NEB Stable
  Copy number: High Copy
Gene/Insert
  Gene/Insert name: NCOA1
  Species: H. sapiens (human)
  Insert size (bp): 4301
  Entrez Gene: NCOA1 (a.k.a. F-SRC-1, KAT13A, RIP160, SRC1, bHLHe42, bHLHe74)
  Promoter: EF1a
  Cloning method: Unknown
  Sequencing primers: 5′ GGGTGGAGACTGAAGTTAGGCCAG; 3′ CACATAGCGTAAAAGGAGCAACATAG
Terms and licenses: Academic/Nonprofit Terms; Industry Terms: Not Available to Industry
Depositor comments: XM_017005169,XM_017005168,XM_005264628,NM_147223,ENST00000405141,ENST00000288599 . The transcription factor ORF portion of this plasmid was synthesized by Genewiz. Please test multiple small colonies in case of plasmid recombination. To make this collection available in a timely manner, a portion of this collection was not fully sequenced by Addgene. If an Addgene verified full plasmid sequence is not available, please contact us prior to placing an order to request the full sequence.
How to cite: TFORF0918 was a gift from Feng Zhang (Addgene plasmid # 142199 ; http://n2t.net/addgene:142199 ; RRID:Addgene_142199)
