>Addgene plasmid #142199 | TFORF0918 | depositor partial sequence | sequence record 278735 | Insert
ACCGCCACCATGAGTGGCCTCGGGGACAGTTCATCCGACCCTGCTAACCCAGACTCACATAAGAGGAAAG
GATCGCCATGTGACACACTGGCATCAAGCACGGAAAAGAGGCGCAGGGAGCAAGAAAATAAATATTTAGA
AGAACTAGCTGAGTTACTGTCTGCCAACATTAGTGACATTGACAGCTTGAGTGTAAAACCAGACAAATGC
AAGATTTTGAAGAAAACAGTCGATCAGATACAGCTAATGAAGAGAATGGAACAAGAGAAATCAACAACTG
ATGACGATGTACAGAAATCAGACATCTCATCAAGTAGTCAAGGAGTGATAGAAAAGGAATCCTTGGGACC
TCTTCTTTTGGAGGCTTTGGATGGATTTTTCTTTGTTGTGAACTGTGAAGGGAGAATTGTATTTGTGTCA
GAGAATGTAACCAGCTACTTAGGTTACAATCAGGAGGAATTAATGAATACGAGCGTCTACAGCATACTGC
ACGTGGGGGATCATGCAGAATTTGTGAAGAATCTGCTACCAAAATCACTAGTAAATGGAGTTCCTTGGCC
TCAAGAGGCAACACGACGAAATAGCCATACCTTTAACTGCAGGATGCTAATTCACCCTCCAGATGAGCCA
GGGACCGAGAACCAAGAAGCTTGCCAGCGTTATGAAGTAATGCAGTGTTTCACTGTGTCACAGCCAAAAT
CAATTCAAGAGGATGGAGAAGATTTCCAGTCATGTCTGATTTGTATTGCACGGCGATTACCTCGGCCTCC
AGCTATTACGGGTGTAGAATCCTTTATGACCAAGCAAGATACTACAGGTAAAATCATCTCTATTGATACT
AGTTCCCTGAGAGCTGCTGGCAGAACTGGTTGGGAAGATTTAGTGAGGAAGTGCATTTATGCTTTTTTCC
AACCTCAGGGCAGAGAACCATCTTATGCCAGACAGCTGTTCCAAGAAGTGATGACTCGTGGCACTGCCTC
CAGCCCCTCCTATAGATTCATATTGAATGATGGGACAATGCTTAGCGCCCACACCAAGTGTAAACTTTGC
TACCCTCAAAGTCCAGACATGCAACCTTTCATCATGGGAATTCATATCATCGACAGGGAGCACAGTGGGC
TTTCTCCTCAAGATGACACTAATTCTGGAATGTCAATTCCCCGAGTAAATCCCTCGGTCAATCCTAGTAT
CTCTCCAGCTCATGGTGTGGCTCGTTCATCCACATTGCCACCATCCAACAGCAACATGGTATCCACCAGA
ATAAACCGCCAGCAGAGCTCAGACCTTCATAGCAGCAGTCATAGTAATTCTAGCAACAGCCAAGGAAGTT
TCGGATGCTCACCCGGAAGTCAGATTGTAGCCAATGTTGCCTTAAACCAAGGACAGGCCAGTTCACAGAG
CAGTAATCCCTCTTTAAACCTCAATAATTCTCCTATGGAAGGTACAGGAATATCCCTAGCACAGTTCATG
TCTCCAAGGAGACAGGTTACTTCTGGATTGGCAACAAGGCCCAGGATGCCAAACAATTCCTTTCCTCCTA
ATATTTCGACATTAAGCTCTCCCGTTGGCATGACAAGTAGTGCCTGTAATAATAATAACCGATCTTATTC
AAACATCCCAGTAACATCTTTACAGGGTATGAATGAAGGACCCAATAACTCCGTTGGCTTCTCTGCCAGT
TCTCCAGTCCTCAGGCAGATGAGCTCACAGAATTCACCTAGCAGATTAAATATACAACCAGCAAAAGCTG
AGTCCAAAGATAACAAAGAGATTGCCTCAATTTTAAATGAAATGATTCAATCTGACAACAGCTCTAGTGA
TGGCAAACCTCTGGATTCAGGGCTTCTGCATAACAATGACAGACTTTCAGATGGAGACAGTAAATACTCT
CAAACCAGTCACAAACTAGTGCAGCTTTTGACAACAACTGCCGAACAGCAGTTACGGCATGCTGATATAG
ACACAAGCTGCAAAGATGTCCTGTCTTGCACAGGCACTTCCAACTCTGCCTCTGCTAACTCTTCAGGAGG
TTCTTGTCCCTCTTCTCATAGCTCATTGACAGAACGGCATAAAATTCTACACCGGCTCTTACAGGAGGGT
AGCCCCTCAGATATCACCACTTTGTCTGTCGAGCCTGATAAAAAGGACAGTGCATCTACTTCTGTGTCAG
TGACTGGACAGGTACAAGGAAACTCCAGTATAAAACTAGAACTGGATGCTTCAAAGAAAAAAGAATCAAA
AGACCATCAGCTCCTACGCTATCTTTTAGATAAAGATGAGAAAGATTTAAGATCAACTCCAAACCTGAGC
CTGGATGATGTAAAGGTGAAAGTGGAAAAGAAAGAACAGATGGATCCATGTAATACAAACCCAACCCCAA
TGACCAAACCCACTCCTGAGGAAATAAAACTGGAGGCCCAGAGCCAGTTTACAGCTGACCTTGACCAGTT
TGATCAGTTACTGCCCACGCTGGAGAAGGCAGCACAGTTGCCAGGCTTATGTGAGACAGACAGGATGGAT
GGTGCGGTCACCAGTGTAACCATCAAATCGGAGATCCTGCCAGCTTCACTTCAGTCCGCCACTGCCAGAC
CCACTTCCAGGCTAAATAGATTACCTGAGCTGGAATTGGAAGCAATTGATAACCAATTTGGACAACCAGG
AACAGGCGATCAGATTCCATGGACAAATAATACAGTGACAGCTATAAATCAGAGTAAATCAGAAGACCAG
TGTATTAGCTCACAATTAGATGAGCTTCTCTGTCCACCCACAACAGTAGAAGGGAGAAATGATGAGAAGG
CTCTTCTTGAACAGCTGGTATCCTTCCTTAGTGGCAAAGATGAAACTGAGCTAGCTGAACTAGACAGAGC
TCTGGGAATTGACAAACTTGTTCAGGGGGGTGGATTAGATGTATTATCAGAGAGATTTCCACCACAACAA
GCAACGCCACCTTTGATCATGGAAGAAAGACCCAACCTTTATTCCCAGCCTTACTCTTCTCCTTCTCCTA
CTGCCAATCTCCCTAGCCCTTTCCAAGGCATGGTCAGGCAAAAACCTTCACTGGGGACGATGCCTGTTCA
AGTAACACCTCCCCGAGGTGCTTTTTCACCTGGCATGGGCATGCAGCCCAGGCAAACTCTAAACAGACCT
CCGGCTGCACCTAACCAGCTTCGACTTCAACTACAGCAGCGATTACAGGGACAACAGCAGTTGATACACC
AAAATCGGCAAGCTATCTTAAACCAGTTTGCAGCAACTGCTCCTGTTGGCATCAATATGAGATCAGGCAT
GCAACAGCAAATTACACCTCAGCCACCCCTGAATGCTCAAATGTTGGCACAACGTCAGCGGGAACTGTAC
AGTCAACAGCACCGACAGAGGCAGCTAATACAGCAGCAAAGAGCCATGCTTATGAGGCAGCAAAGCTTTG
GGAACAACCTCCCTCCCTCATCTGGACTACCAGTTCAAATGGGGAACCCCCGTCTTCCTCAGGGTGCTCC
ACAGCAATTCCCCTATCCACCAAACTATGGTACAAATCCAGGAACCCCACCTGCTTCTACCAGCCCGTTT
TCACAACTAGCAGCAAATCCTGAAGCATCCTTGGCCAACCGCAACAGCATGGTGAGCAGAGGCATGACAG
GAAACATAGGAGGACAGTTTGGCACTGGAATCAATCCTCAGATGCAGCAGAATGTCTTCCAGTATCCAGG
AGCAGGAATGGTTCCCCAAGGTGAGGCCAACTTTGCTCCATCTCTAAGCCCTGGGAGCTCCATGGTGCCG
ATGCCAATCCCTCCTCCTCAGAGTTCTCTTCTCCAGCAAACTCCACCTGCCTCCGGGTATCAGTCACCAG
ACATGAAGGCCTGGCAGCAAGGAGCGATAGGAAACAACAATGTGTTCAGTCAAGCTGTCCAGAACCAGCC
CACGCCTGCACAGCCAGGAGTATACAACAACATGAGCATCACCGTTTCCATGGCAGGTGGAAATACGAAT
GTTCAGAACATGAACCCAATGATGGCCCAGATGCAGATGAGCTCTTTGCAGATGCCAGGAATGAACACTG
TGTGCCCTGAGCAGATAAATGATCCCGCACTGAGACACACAGGCCTCTACTGCAACCAGCTCTCATCCAC
TGACCTTCTCAAAACAGAAGCAGATGGAACCCAGGACAAGAAGACAGAAGAGTTCTTCTCTGTGGTGACT
ACAGACTAGTAATGAACTAGTCCGTAACTTGAAAGTATTTCGATTTCTTGGCTTTATATATCTTGTGGAA
AGGACGAGGAGATAGGACGCTTCTAAGAGGG
