>Addgene plasmid #142199 | TFORF0918 | depositor partial sequence | sequence record 278736 | Barcode
GGAGATAGGACGCTTCTAAGAGGG
